Addgene plasmid #45026: CAG-NeuroD2iresGFP
Depositing lab: Connie Cepko. Depositing organization: Harvard Medical School. Publication: NeuroD factors regulate cell fate and neurite stratification in the developing retina. Cherry TJ, Wang S, Bormuth I, Schwab M, Olson J, Cepko CL. J Neurosci. 2011 May 18;31(20):7365-79. doi: 10.1523/JNEUROSCI.2555-10.2011. PubMed 21593321.
Backbone
  Vector backbone: pCAGIG
  Backbone manufacturer: Matsuda & Cepko
  Backbone size w/o insert (bp): 6135
  Total vector size (bp): 7287
  Vector type: Mammalian Expression
Growth in bacteria
  Bacterial resistance: Ampicillin, 100 μg/mL
  Growth temperature: 37°C
  Growth strain: DH5alpha
  Copy number: High Copy
Gene/Insert
  Gene/Insert name: NeuroD2
  Species: M. musculus (mouse)
  Insert size (bp): 1149
  Entrez Gene: Neurod2 (a.k.a. Ndrf, bHLHa1)
  Promoter: CAG
  Cloning method: Restriction Enzyme; 5′ cloning site EcoRI (not destroyed); 3′ cloning site NotI (not destroyed)
  Sequencing primers: 5′ pCAG-F; 3′ IRES-R
Terms and licenses: Academic/Nonprofit Terms; Industry Terms: Not Available to Industry
How to cite: CAG-NeuroD2iresGFP was a gift from Connie Cepko (Addgene plasmid # 45026 ; http://n2t.net/addgene:45026 ; RRID:Addgene_45026)
