[The description below was written by a language model from this plasmid's Addgene catalogue record and pLannotate feature annotations shown in this document.]
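Description:
CAG-NeuroD2iresGFP is a 7,287 bp mammalian expression plasmid built on the pCAGIG backbone, in which the mouse Neurod2 coding sequence (1,149 bp; also known as Ndrf or bHLHa1) was inserted between the retained EcoRI and NotI sites. It is propagated in E. coli as a high-copy plasmid through a ColE1/pUC-type origin and is selected with ampicillin via the β-lactamase gene and its own promoter. The backbone also carries an SV40 origin of replication, which can support episomal amplification in cells expressing SV40 large T antigen, along with an SV40 poly(A) signal and small remnants of lac regulatory sequences and lacI left over from earlier vector construction. No mammalian drug-selection marker is annotated.

Expression is driven by the composite CAG promoter, annotated here as the CMV immediate-early enhancer, the chicken β-actin promoter and a chimeric chicken β-actin/rabbit β-globin intron, a combination that gives strong, broadly active transcription in vertebrate cells. A single bicistronic transcript encodes NeuroD2, a transcriptional regulator implicated in neuronal determination that acts at E box-containing promoters, followed by an EMCV internal ribosome entry site and EGFP, and terminates at the rabbit β-globin polyadenylation signal. Because the IRES allows EGFP to be translated independently from the same mRNA, green fluorescence marks the cells that received the plasmid without fusing a tag to NeuroD2. The associated publication concerns the role of NeuroD factors in cell fate and neurite stratification in the developing retina, so the construct is suited to misexpressing NeuroD2 and tracking the fate and morphology of the labelled cells. The record does not specify the delivery method.
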