Features (pLannotate 1.2.2; 19 found; start..end, strand, type, name):
      4..383     +  enhancer       CMV enhancer: human cytomegalovirus immediate early enhancer
    386..661     +  promoter       chicken β-actin promoter: No description available
    662..1670    +  intron         chimeric intron: chimera between introns from chicken β-actin and rabbit β-globin
   1737..2885    +  CDS            Neurod2: NDF2_MOUSE - Also known as Ndrf. Experimental evidence at protein level: Swiss-Prot protein existence level 1. Transcriptional regulator implicated in neuronal determination. Mediates calcium-dependent transcription activation by binding to E box-containing promoter. Critical factor essential for the repression of the genetic program for neuronal differentiation; prevents the formation of synaptic vesicle clustering at active zone to the presynaptic membrane in postmitotic neurons. Induces transcription of ZEB1, which in turn represses neuronal differentiation by down- regulating REST expressi
   3030..3492    +  misc_feature   IRES: internal ribosome entry site (IRES) of the encephalomyocarditis virus (EMCV)
   3506..4225    +  CDS            EGFP: the original enhanced GFP (Yang et al., 1996) mammalian codon-optimized
   4254..4276    +  misc_feature   MCS (fragment): pUC18/19 multiple cloning site
   4376..4431    +  polyA_signal   β-globin poly(A) signal: rabbit β-globin polyadenylation signal (Gil and Proudfoot, 1987)
   4814..4830    -  protein_bind   lac operator: The lac repressor binds to the lac operator to inhibit transcription in E. coli. This inhibition can be relieved by adding lactose or isopropyl-β-D-thiogalactopyranoside (IPTG). lac repressor encoded by lacI
   4838..4868    -  promoter       lac promoter: promoter for the E. coli lac operon
   4883..4904    -  protein_bind   CAP binding site: CAP binding activates transcription in the presence of cAMP. E. coli catabolite activator protein
   4917..4956    -  CDS            lacI (fragment): lac repressor; lacI; The lac repressor binds to the lac operator to inhibit transcription in E. coli. This inhibition can be relieved by adding lactose or isopropyl-β-D-thiogalactopyranoside (IPTG).
   4963..4985    +  promoter       SV40 promoter (fragment): SV40 enhancer and early promoter
   5009..5144    +  rep_origin     SV40 ori: SV40 origin of replication
   5164..5298    +  polyA_signal   SV40 poly(A) signal: SV40 polyadenylation signal
   5300..5354    -  CDS            lacI (fragment): lac repressor; lacI; The lac repressor binds to the lac operator to inhibit transcription in E. coli. This inhibition can be relieved by adding lactose or isopropyl-β-D-thiogalactopyranoside (IPTG).
   5537..6125    -  rep_origin     ori: high-copy-number ColE1/pMB1/pBR322/pUC origin of replication
   6296..7156    -  CDS            AmpR: β-lactamase; bla; confers resistance to ampicillin, carbenicillin, and related antibiotics
   7157..7261    -  promoter       AmpR promoter: bla
>Addgene plasmid #45026 | CAG-NeuroD2iresGFP | depositor full sequence | sequence record 62342 | CAG-NeuroD2iresGFP sequence 7287 bps
GTCGACATTGATTATTGACTAGTTATTAATAGTAATCAATTACGGGGTCATTAGTTCATAGCCCATATAT
GGAGTTCCGCGTTACATAACTTACGGTAAATGGCCCGCCTGGCTGACCGCCCAACGACCCCCGCCCATTG
ACGTCAATAATGACGTATGTTCCCATAGTAACGCCAATAGGGACTTTCCATTGACGTCAATGGGTGGACT
ATTTACGGTAAACTGCCCACTTGGCAGTACATCAAGTGTATCATATGCCAAGTACGCCCCCTATTGACGT
CAATGACGGTAAATGGCCCGCCTGGCATTATGCCCAGTACATGACCTTATGGGACTTTCCTACTTGGCAG
TACATCTACGTATTAGTCATCGCTATTACCATGGGTCGAGGTGAGCCCCACGTTCTGCTTCACTCTCCCC
ATCTCCCCCCCCTCCCCACCCCCAATTTTGTATTTATTTATTTTTTAATTATTTTGTGCAGCGATGGGGG
CGGGGGGGGGGGGGGCGCGCGCCAGGCGGGGCGGGGCGGGGCGAGGGGCGGGGCGGGGCGAGGCGGAGAG
GTGCGGCGGCAGCCAATCAGAGCGGCGCGCTCCGAAAGTTTCCTTTTATGGCGAGGCGGCGGCGGCGGCG
GCCCTATAAAAAGCGAAGCGCGCGGCGGGCGGGAGTCGCTGCGTTGCCTTCGCCCCGTGCCCCGCTCCGC
GCCGCCTCGCGCCGCCCGCCCCGGCTCTGACTGACCGCGTTACTCCCACAGGTGAGCGGGCGGGACGGCC
CTTCTCCTCCGGGCTGTAATTAGCGCTTGGTTTAATGACGGCTCGTTTCTTTTCTGTGGCTGCGTGAAAG
CCTTAAAGGGCTCCGGGAGGGCCCTTTGTGCGGGGGGGAGCGGCTCGGGGGGTGCGTGCGTGTGTGTGTG
CGTGGGGAGCGCCGCGTGCGGCCCGCGCTGCCCGGCGGCTGTGAGCGCTGCGGGCGCGGCGCGGGGCTTT
GTGCGCTCCGCGTGTGCGCGAGGGGAGCGCGGCCGGGGGCGGTGCCCCGCGGTGCGGGGGGGCTGCGAGG
GGAACAAAGGCTGCGTGCGGGGTGTGTGCGTGGGGGGGTGAGCAGGGGGTGTGGGCGCGGCGGTCGGGCT
GTAACCCCCCCCTGCACCCCCCTCCCCGAGTTGCTGAGCACGGCCCGGCTTCGGGTGCGGGGCTCCGTGC
GGGGCGTGGCGCGGGGCTCGCCGTGCCGGGCGGGGGGTGGCGGCAGGTGGGGGTGCCGGGCGGGGCGGGG
CCGCCTCGGGCCGGGGAGGGCTCGGGGGAGGGGCGCGGCGGCCCCGGAGCGCCGGCGGCTGTCGAGGCGC
GGCGAGCCGCAGCCATTGCCTTTTATGGTAATCGTGCGAGAGGGCGCAGGGACTTCCTTTGTCCCAAATC
TGGCGGAGCCGAAATCTGGGAGGCGCCGCCGCACCCCCTCTAGCGGGCGCGGGCGAAGCGGTGCGGCGCC
GGCAGGAAGGAAATGGGCGGGGAGGGCCTTCGTGCGTCGCCGCGCCGCCGTCCCCTTCTCCATCTCCAGC
CTCGGGGCTGCCGCAGGGGGACGGCTGCCTTCGGGGGGGACGGGGCAGGGCGGGGTTCGGCTTCTGGCGT
GTGACCGGCGGCTCTAGAGCCTCTGCTAACCATGTTCATGCCTTCTTCTTTTTCCTACAGCTCCTGGGCA
ACGTGCTGGTTGTTGTGCTGTCTCATCATTTTGGCAAAGAATTCTGAGCCGCCACCATGCTGACCCGCCT
GTTCAGCGAGCCCGGCCTCCTCTCGGACGTGCCCAAGTTCGCCAGCTGGGGCGACGGCGACGACGACGAG
CCGAGGAGCGACAAGGGCGACGCGCCGCCGCAGCCTCCTCCTGCTCCCGGGTCGGGGGCTCCAGGACCCG
CCCGGGCCGCCAAGCCAGTGTCTCTTCGTGGAGGAGAAGAGATCCCTGAACCCACGTTGGCTGAGGTCAA
GGAGGAAGGAGAGCTGGGCGGCGAGGAGGAGGAGGAAGAGGAGGAGGAGGAAGGACTGGACGAGGCGGAA
GGCGAGCGGCCCAAGAAGCGCGGGCCGAAGAAACGCAAGATGACCAAGGCGCGTCTGGAGCGCTCCAAGC
TGCGGCGACAGAAGGCCAACGCGCGGGAGCGCAACCGCATGCACGACCTGAACGCGGCTCTGGACAACCT
GCGCAAGGTGGTGCCCTGCTACTCCAAGACGCAGAAGCTGTCCAAGATCGAGACCCTGCGCCTGGCCAAG
AACTACATCTGGGCTCTCTCGGAGATCTTGCGCTCCGGGAAGCGGCCGGATCTGGTGTCCTACGTGCAGA
CTCTGTGCAAGGGGCTGTCACAGCCCACCACGAATCTGGTGGCCGGCTGCCTGCAGCTAAACTCTCGTAA
CTTCCTCACGGAGCAGGGCGCGGACGGCGCCGGCCGCTTTCACGGCTCGGGTGGCCCGTTCGCCATGCAT
CCGTACCCATACCCGTGCTCCCGCCTGGCAGGCGCACAGTGTCAGGCGGCTGGCGGCCTGGGCGGAGGCG
CGGCGCACGCCCTGCGGACCCACGGCTACTGCGCCGCCTACGAGACGCTGTACGCGGCGGCCGGTGGCGG
CGGCGCTAGCCCGGACTACAACAGCTCCGAGTACGAGGGTCCACTCAGTCCCCCGCTCTGTCTCAACGGC
AACTTCTCGCTCAAGCAGGACTCGTCCCCCGATCACGAGAAGAGCTACCACTACTCTATGCACTACTCGG
CGCTGCCCGGCTCACGGCCCACGGGCCACGGGCTGGTCTTCGGCTCGTCGGCCGTGCGCGGGGGCGTCCA
CTCCGAGAATCTCTTGTCTTACGATATGCACCTTCACCACGATCGGGGCCCCATGTACGAGGAGCTCAAC
GCATTTTTCCATAACTGAGCGGCCGCTACGTAAATTCCGCCCCCCCCCCCCCTCTCCCTCCCCCCCCCCT
AACGTTACTGGCCGAAGCCGCTTGGAATAAGGCCGGTGTGCGTTTGTCTATATGTTATTTTCCACCATAT
TGCCGTCTTTTGGCAATGTGAGGGCCCGGAAACCTGGCCCTGTCTTCTTGACGAGCATTCCTAGGGGTCT
TTCCCCTCTCGCCAAAGGAATGCAAGGTCTGTTGAATGTCGTGAAGGAAGCAGTTCCTCTGGAAGCTTCT
TGAAGACAAACAACGTCTGTAGCGACCCTTTGCAGGCAGCGGAACCCCCCACCTGGCGACAGGTGCCTCT
GCGGCCAAAAGCCACGTGTATAAGATACACCTGCAAAGGCGGCACAACCCCAGTGCCACGTTGTGAGTTG
GATAGTTGTGGAAAGAGTCAAATGGCTCTCCTCAAGCGTATTCAACAAGGGGCTGAAGGATGCCCAGAAG
GTACCCCATTGTATGGGATCTGATCTGGGGCCTCGGTGCACATGCTTTACATGTGTTTAGTCGAGGTTAA
AAAAACGTCTAGGCCCCCCGAACCACGGGGACGTGGTTTTCCTTTGAAAAACACGATGATAATATGGCCA
CAACCATGGTGAGCAAGGGCGAGGAGCTGTTCACCGGGGTGGTGCCCATCCTGGTCGAGCTGGACGGCGA
CGTAAACGGCCACAAGTTCAGCGTGTCCGGCGAGGGCGAGGGCGATGCCACCTACGGCAAGCTGACCCTG
AAGTTCATCTGCACCACCGGCAAGCTGCCCGTGCCCTGGCCCACCCTCGTGACCACCCTGACCTACGGCG
TGCAGTGCTTCAGCCGCTACCCCGACCACATGAAGCAGCACGACTTCTTCAAGTCCGCCATGCCCGAAGG
CTACGTCCAGGAGCGCACCATCTTCTTCAAGGACGACGGCAACTACAAGACCCGCGCCGAGGTGAAGTTC
GAGGGCGACACCCTGGTGAACCGCATCGAGCTGAAGGGCATCGACTTCAAGGAGGACGGCAACATCCTGG
GGCACAAGCTGGAGTACAACTACAACAGCCACAACGTCTATATCATGGCCGACAAGCAGAAGAACGGCAT
CAAGGTGAACTTCAAGATCCGCCACAACATCGAGGACGGCAGCGTGCAGCTCGCCGACCACTACCAGCAG
AACACCCCCATCGGCGACGGCCCCGTGCTGCTGCCCGACAACCACTACCTGAGCACCCAGTCCGCCCTGA
GCAAAGACCCCAACGAGAAGCGCGATCACATGGTCCTGCTGGAGTTCGTGACCGCCGCCGGGATCACTCT
CGGCATGGACGAGCTGTACAAGTAAAGCGGCCGGCCGCCAGCACAGTGGTCGATCGACCTGCAGGCATGC
AAGCTTCAGCCAATGCCCTGGCTCACAAATACCACTGAGATCTTTTTCCCTCTGCCAAAAATTATGGGGA
CATCATGAAGCCCCTTGAGCATCTGACTTCTGGCTAATAAAGGAAATTTATTTTCATTGCAATAGTGTGT
TGGAATTTTTTGTGTCTCTCACTCGGAAGGACATATGGGAGGGCAAATCATTTAAAACATCAGAATGAGT
ATTTGGTTTAGAGTTTGGCAACATATGCCATATGCTGGCTGCCATGAACAAAGGTGGCTATAAAGAGGTC
ATCAGTATATGAAACAGCCCCCTGCTGTCCATTCCTTATTCCATAGAAAAGCCTTGACTTGAGGTTAGAT
TTTTTTTATATTTTGTTTTGTGTTATTTTTTTCTTTAACATCCCTAAAATTTTCCTTACATGTTTTACTA
GCCAGATTTTTCCTCCTCTCCTGACTACTCCCAGTCATAGCTGTCCCTCTTCTCTTATGAAGATCCCTCG
ACCTGCAGCCCAAGCTTGGCGTAATCATGGTCATAGCTGTTTCCTGTGTGAAATTGTTATCCGCTCACAA
TTCCACACAACATACGAGCCGGAAGCATAAAGTGTAAAGCCTGGGGTGCCTAATGAGTGAGCTAACTCAC
ATTAATTGCGTTGCGCTCACTGCCCGCTTTCCAGTCGGGAAACCTGTCGTGCCAGCGGATCCGCATCTCA
ATTAGTCAGCAACCATAGTCCCGCCCCTAACTCCGCCCATCCCGCCCCTAACTCCGCCCAGTTCCGCCCA
TTCTCCGCCCCATGGCTGACTAATTTTTTTTATTTATGCAGAGGCCGAGGCCGCCTCGGCCTCTGAGCTA
TTCCAGAAGTAGTGAGGAGGCTTTTTTGGAGGCCTAGGCTTTTGCAAAAAGCTAACTTGTTTATTGCAGC
TTATAATGGTTACAAATAAAGCAATAGCATCACAAATTTCACAAATAAAGCATTTTTTTCACTGCATTCT
AGTTGTGGTTTGTCCAAACTCATCAATGTATCTTATCATGTCTGGATCCGCTGCATTAATGAATCGGCCA
ACGCGCGGGGAGAGGCGGTTTGCGTATTGGGCGCTCTTCCGCTTCCTCGCTCACTGACTCGCTGCGCTCG
GTCGTTCGGCTGCGGCGAGCGGTATCAGCTCACTCAAAGGCGGTAATACGGTTATCCACAGAATCAGGGG
ATAACGCAGGAAAGAACATGTGAGCAAAAGGCCAGCAAAAGGCCAGGAACCGTAAAAAGGCCGCGTTGCT
GGCGTTTTTCCATAGGCTCCGCCCCCCTGACGAGCATCACAAAAATCGACGCTCAAGTCAGAGGTGGCGA
AACCCGACAGGACTATAAAGATACCAGGCGTTTCCCCCTGGAAGCTCCCTCGTGCGCTCTCCTGTTCCGA
CCCTGCCGCTTACCGGATACCTGTCCGCCTTTCTCCCTTCGGGAAGCGTGGCGCTTTCTCAATGCTCACG
CTGTAGGTATCTCAGTTCGGTGTAGGTCGTTCGCTCCAAGCTGGGCTGTGTGCACGAACCCCCCGTTCAG
CCCGACCGCTGCGCCTTATCCGGTAACTATCGTCTTGAGTCCAACCCGGTAAGACACGACTTATCGCCAC
TGGCAGCAGCCACTGGTAACAGGATTAGCAGAGCGAGGTATGTAGGCGGTGCTACAGAGTTCTTGAAGTG
GTGGCCTAACTACGGCTACACTAGAAGGACAGTATTTGGTATCTGCGCTCTGCTGAAGCCAGTTACCTTC
GGAAAAAGAGTTGGTAGCTCTTGATCCGGCAAACAAACCACCGCTGGTAGCGGTGGTTTTTTTGTTTGCA
AGCAGCAGATTACGCGCAGAAAAAAAGGATCTCAAGAAGATCCTTTGATCTTTTCTACGGGGTCTGACGC
TCAGTGGAACGAAAACTCACGTTAAGGGATTTTGGTCATGAGATTATCAAAAAGGATCTTCACCTAGATC
CTTTTAAATTAAAAATGAAGTTTTAAATCAATCTAAAGTATATATGAGTAAACTTGGTCTGACAGTTACC
AATGCTTAATCAGTGAGGCACCTATCTCAGCGATCTGTCTATTTCGTTCATCCATAGTTGCCTGACTCCC
CGTCGTGTAGATAACTACGATACGGGAGGGCTTACCATCTGGCCCCAGTGCTGCAATGATACCGCGAGAC
CCACGCTCACCGGCTCCAGATTTATCAGCAATAAACCAGCCAGCCGGAAGGGCCGAGCGCAGAAGTGGTC
CTGCAACTTTATCCGCCTCCATCCAGTCTATTAATTGTTGCCGGGAAGCTAGAGTAAGTAGTTCGCCAGT
TAATAGTTTGCGCAACGTTGTTGCCATTGCTACAGGCATCGTGGTGTCACGCTCGTCGTTTGGTATGGCT
TCATTCAGCTCCGGTTCCCAACGATCAAGGCGAGTTACATGATCCCCCATGTTGTGCAAAAAAGCGGTTA
GCTCCTTCGGTCCTCCGATCGTTGTCAGAAGTAAGTTGGCCGCAGTGTTATCACTCATGGTTATGGCAGC
ACTGCATAATTCTCTTACTGTCATGCCATCCGTAAGATGCTTTTCTGTGACTGGTGAGTACTCAACCAAG
TCATTCTGAGAATAGTGTATGCGGCGACCGAGTTGCTCTTGCCCGGCGTCAATACGGGATAATACCGCGC
CACATAGCAGAACTTTAAAAGTGCTCATCATTGGAAAACGTTCTTCGGGGCGAAAACTCTCAAGGATCTT
ACCGCTGTTGAGATCCAGTTCGATGTAACCCACTCGTGCACCCAACTGATCTTCAGCATCTTTTACTTTC
ACCAGCGTTTCTGGGTGAGCAAAAACAGGAAGGCAAAATGCCGCAAAAAAGGGAATAAGGGCGACACGGA
AATGTTGAATACTCATACTCTTCCTTTTTCAATATTATTGAAGCATTTATCAGGGTTATTGTCTCATGAG
CGGATACATATTTGAATGTATTTAGAAAAATAAACAAATAGGGGTTCCGCGCACATTTCCCCGAAAAGTG
CCACCTG
