>Addgene plasmid #45026 | CAG-NeuroD2iresGFP | addgene partial sequence | sequence record 64129 | EGFP-N 5'-CGTCGCCGTCCAGCTCGACCAG-3'
CTCGCCCTTGCTCACCATGGTTGTGGCCATATTATCATCGTGTTTTTCAAAGGAAAACCACGTCCCCGTG
GTTCGGGGGGCCTAGACGTTTTTTTAACCTCGACTAAACACATGTAAAGCATGTGCACCGAGGCCCCAGA
TCAGATCCCATACAATGGGGTACCTTCTGGGCATCCTTCAGCCCCTTGTTGAATACGCTTGAGGAGAGCC
ATTTGACTCTTTCCACAACTATCCAACTCACAACGTGGCACTGGGGTTGTGCCGCCTTTGCAGGTGTATC
TTATACACGTGGCTTTTGGCCGCAGAGGCACCTGTCGCCAGGTGGGGGGTTCCGCTGCCTGCAAAGGGTC
GCTACAGACGTTGTTTGTCTTCAAGAAGCTTCCAGAGGAACTGCTTCCTTCACGACATTCAACAGACCTT
GCATTCCTTTGGCGAGAGGGGAAAGACCCCTAGGAATGCTCGTCAAGAAGACAGGGCCAGGTTTCCGGGC
CCTCACATTGCCAAAAGACGGCAATATGGTGGAAAATAACATATAGACAAACGCACACCGGCCTTATTCC
AAGCGGCTTCGGCCAGTAACGTTAGGGGGGGGGGAGGG
