>Addgene plasmid #45026 | CAG-NeuroD2iresGFP | addgene partial sequence | sequence record 64138 | pCAGIG-F 5'-GTCCCCTTCTCCATCTCCAG-3'
TCTAGAGCCTCTGCTAACCATGTTCATGCCTTCTTCTTTTTCCTACAGCTCCTGGGCAACGTGCTGGTTA
TTGTGCTGTCTCATCATTTTGGCAAAGAATTCTGAGCCGCCACCATGCTGACCCGCCTGTTCAGCGAGCC
CGGCCTCCTCTCGGACGTGCCCAAGTTCGCCAGCTGGGGCGACGGCGACGACGACGAGCCGAGGAGCGAC
AAGGGCGACGCGCCGCCGCAGCCTCCTCCTGCTCCCGGGTCGGGGGCTCCAGGACCCGCCCGGGCCGCCA
AGCCAGTGTCTCTTCGTGGAGGAGAAGAGATCCCTGAACCCACGTTGGCTGAGGTCAAGGAGGAAGGAGA
GCTGGGCGGCGAGGAGGAGGAGGAAGAGGAGGAGGAGGAAGGACTGGACGAGGCGGAAGGCGAGCGGCCC
AAGAAGCGCGGGCCGAAGAAACGCAAGATGACCAAGGCGCGTCTGGAGCGCTCCAAGCTGCGGCGACAGA
AGGCCAACGCGCGGGAGCGCAACCGCATGCACGACCTGAACGCGGCTCTGGACAACCTGCGCAAGGTGGT
GCCCTGCTACTCCAAGACGCAGAAGCTGTCCAAGATCGAGACCCTGCGCCTGGCCAAGAACTACATCTGG
GCTCTCTCGGAGATCTTGCGCTCCGGGAAGCGGCCGGATCTGGTGTCCTACGTGCAGACTCTGTGCAAGG
GGCTGTCACAGCCCACCACGAATCTGGTG
