>Addgene plasmid #45026 | CAG-NeuroD2iresGFP | addgene partial sequence | sequence record 64139 | CAG_enh-R 5'-AACGCCAATAGGGACTTTCC-3'
ACGTCAATGACGGTAAATGGCCCGCCTGGCATTATGCCCAGTACATGACCTTATGGGACTTTCCTACTTG
GCAGTACATCTACGTATTAGTCATCGCTATTACCATGGTCGAGGTGAGCCCCACGTTCTGCTTCACTCTC
CCCATCTCCCCCCCCTCCCCACCCCCAATTTTGTATTTATTTATTTTTTAATTATTTTGTGCAGCGATGG
GGGCGGGGGG
